Addgene plasmid #12428: pCMV-AML1-ETO
Depositing lab: Scott Hiebert. Publication: The t(8;21) fusion protein interferes with AML-1B-dependent transcriptional activation. Meyers S, Lenny N, Hiebert SW. Mol Cell Biol. 1995 Apr . 15(4):1974-82. PubMed 7891692.
Backbone
  Vector backbone: pCMV5
  Backbone size w/o insert (bp): 4657
  Vector type: Mammalian Expression
Growth in bacteria
  Bacterial resistance: Ampicillin, 100 μg/mL
  Growth temperature: 37°C
  Growth strain: DH5alpha
  Copy number: High Copy
Gene/Insert
  Gene/Insert name: AML1-ETO fusion (alt names: AML1; ETO)
  Species: H. sapiens (human)
  Entrez Gene: RUNX1 (a.k.a. AML1, AML1-EVI-1, AMLCR1, CBF2alpha, CBFA2, EVI-1, PEBP2aB, PEBP2alpha); RUNX1T1 (a.k.a. AML1-MTG8, AML1T1, CBFA2T1, CDR, ETO, MTG8, ZMYND2)
  Cloning method: Restriction Enzyme; 5′ cloning site XbaI (unknown if destroyed)
  Sequencing primers: 5′ pCEP fwd
Terms and licenses: Academic/Nonprofit Terms; Industry Terms: Not Available to Industry
How to cite: pCMV-AML1-ETO was a gift from Scott Hiebert (Addgene plasmid # 12428 ; http://n2t.net/addgene:12428 ; RRID:Addgene_12428)
