[The description below was written by a language model from this plasmid's Addgene catalogue record and the feature table of its GenBank file.]
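Description:
pCMV-AML1-ETO is a mammalian expression plasmid built on the pCMV5 backbone that carries the human AML1-ETO fusion, the chimeric product of the t(8;21) chromosomal translocation that joins RUNX1 (AML1) to RUNX1T1 (ETO/MTG8). The held sequence record is a 6,932 bp circle. In E. coli it is maintained at high copy through a ColE1/pUC-type origin and selected with ampicillin via the beta-lactamase gene. An f1 phage origin is also present, which allows production of single-stranded DNA. Remnants of the lacZ region (lac promoter, operator and CAP site), a T7 promoter and standard M13 primer sites flank the expression cassette.

Expression in mammalian cells is driven by the human cytomegalovirus immediate-early enhancer and promoter, with transcripts terminated and polyadenylated by the human growth hormone poly(A) signal. The feature table does not annotate the insert itself, but the unannotated interval between the CMV promoter region and the hGH poly(A) signal, roughly 2.3 kb, is where the fusion cDNA would lie. That length matches the difference between the total size and the stated 4,657 bp backbone. The insert was cloned by restriction enzyme using XbaI at the 5′ end; the 3′ site is not recorded, and no epitope tag or reporter is listed. An SV40 enhancer/early promoter segment containing the SV40 origin permits episomal amplification in cells expressing large T antigen, such as COS cells. There is no mammalian selection marker, so the plasmid is suited to transient transfection. The associated publication indicates it was used to examine how the t(8;21) fusion protein interferes with AML-1B-dependent transcriptional activation.
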