LOCUS       Exported 6932 bp ds-DNA circular SYN 12-MAY-2021
DEFINITION  synthetic circular DNA
ACCESSION   .
VERSION     .
KEYWORDS    pCMV-AML1-ETO
SOURCE      synthetic DNA construct
  ORGANISM  synthetic DNA construct
REFERENCE   1 (bases 1 to 6932)
  AUTHORS   Meyers S, Lenny N, Hiebert SW
  TITLE     The t(8;21) fusion protein interferes with AML-1B-dependent
            transcriptional activation.
  JOURNAL   Mol Cell Biol. 1995 Apr . 15(4):1974-82.
  PUBMED    7891692
REFERENCE   2 (bases 1 to 6932)
  AUTHORS   .
  TITLE     Direct Submission
  JOURNAL   Exported May 12, 2021 from SnapGene Server 1.1.58
            http://www.snapgene.com
FEATURES             Location/Qualifiers
     source          1..6932
                     /organism="synthetic DNA construct"
                     /mol_type="other DNA"
     primer_bind     1..17
                     /label=M13 fwd
                     /note="common sequencing primer, one of multiple similar
                     variants"
     enhancer        178..557
                     /label=CMV enhancer
                     /note="human cytomegalovirus immediate early enhancer"
     promoter        558..761
                     /label=CMV promoter
                     /note="human cytomegalovirus (CMV) immediate early
                     promoter"
     primer_bind     712..732
                     /label=CMV-F
                     /note="Human CMV immediate early promoter, forward primer"
     primer_bind     833..849
                     /label=SK primer
                     /note="common sequencing primer, one of multiple similar
                     variants"
     primer_bind     833..849
                     /label=pBluescriptSK
                     /note="For pBluescript vector"
     polyA_signal    3133..3755
                     /label=hGH poly(A) signal
                     /note="human growth hormone polyadenylation signal"
     primer_bind     complement(3332..3351)
                     /label=hGH-PA-R
                     /note="Human growth hormone terminator, reverse primer"
     primer_bind     complement(3779..3799)
                     /label=pBABE 3'
                     /note="SV40 enhancer, reverse primer for pBABE vectors"
     promoter        3784..4113
                     /label=SV40 promoter
                     /note="SV40 enhancer and early promoter"
     rep_origin      3964..4099
                     /label=SV40 ori
                     /note="SV40 origin of replication"
     primer_bind     4026..4045
                     /label=SV40pro-F
                     /note="SV40 promoter/origin, forward primer"
     primer_bind     complement(4151..4170)
                     /label=T7
                     /note="T7 promoter, forward primer"
     promoter        complement(4152..4170)
                     /label=T7 promoter
                     /note="promoter for bacteriophage T7 RNA polymerase"
     primer_bind     complement(4184..4200)
                     /label=M13 rev
                     /note="common sequencing primer, one of multiple similar
                     variants"
     primer_bind     complement(4184..4200)
                     /label=M13 Reverse
                     /note="In lacZ gene. Also called M13-rev"
     primer_bind     complement(4197..4219)
                     /label=M13/pUC Reverse
                     /note="In lacZ gene"
     protein_bind    4208..4224
                     /label=lac operator
                     /bound_moiety="lac repressor encoded by lacI"
                     /note="The lac repressor binds to the lac operator to
                     inhibit transcription in E. coli. This inhibition can be
                     relieved by adding lactose or
                     isopropyl-beta-D-thiogalactopyranoside (IPTG)."
     promoter        complement(4232..4262)
                     /label=lac promoter
                     /note="promoter for the E. coli lac operon"
     protein_bind    4277..4298
                     /label=CAP binding site
                     /bound_moiety="E. coli catabolite activator protein"
                     /note="CAP binding activates transcription in the presence
                     of cAMP."
     primer_bind     complement(4415..4432)
                     /label=L4440
                     /note="L4440 vector, forward primer"
     rep_origin      complement(4586..5174)
                     /direction=LEFT
                     /label=ori
                     /note="high-copy-number ColE1/pMB1/pBR322/pUC origin of
                     replication"
     primer_bind     complement(4666..4685)
                     /label=pBR322ori-F
                     /note="pBR322 origin, forward primer"
     CDS             complement(5345..6205)
                     /codon_start=1
                     /gene="bla"
                     /product="beta-lactamase"
                     /label=AmpR
                     /note="confers resistance to ampicillin, carbenicillin, and
                     related antibiotics"
                     /translation="MSIQHFRVALIPFFAAFCLPVFAHPETLVKVKDAEDQLGARVGYI
                     ELDLNSGKILESFRPEERFPMMSTFKVLLCGAVLSRIDAGQEQLGRRIHYSQNDLVEYS
                     PVTEKHLTDGMTVRELCSAAITMSDNTAANLLLTTIGGPKELTAFLHNMGDHVTRLDRW
                     EPELNEAIPNDERDTTMPVAMATTLRKLLTGELLTLASRQQLIDWMEADKVAGPLLRSA
                     LPAGWFIADKSGAGERGSRGIIAALGPDGKPSRIVVIYTTGSQATMDERNRQIAEIGAS
                     LIKHW"
     primer_bind     5968..5987
                     /label=Amp-R
                     /note="Ampicillin resistance gene, reverse primer"
     promoter        complement(6206..6310)
                     /gene="bla"
                     /label=AmpR promoter
     rep_origin      6337..6792
                     /direction=RIGHT
                     /label=f1 ori
                     /note="f1 bacteriophage origin of replication; arrow
                     indicates direction of (+) strand synthesis"
     primer_bind     complement(6424..6443)
                     /label=F1ori-R
                     /note="F1 origin, reverse primer"
     primer_bind     6634..6655
                     /label=F1ori-F
                     /note="F1 origin, forward primer"
     primer_bind     6918..8
                     /label=M13/pUC Forward
                     /note="In lacZ gene"
     primer_bind     6932..17
                     /label=M13 Forward
                     /note="In lacZ gene. Also called M13-F20 or M13 (-21)
                     Forward"
ORIGIN
        1 gtaaaacgac ggccagtgcc aagctgatct atacattgaa tcaatattgg caattagcca
       61 tattagtcat tggttatata gcataaatca atattggcta ttggccattg catacgttgt
      121 atctatatca taatatgtac atttatattg gctcatgtcc aatatgaccg ccatgttgac
      181 attgattatt gactagttat taatagtaat caattacggg gtcattagtt catagcccat
      241 atatggagtt ccgcgttaca taacttacgg taaatggccc gcctggctga ccgcccaacg
      301 acccccgccc attgacgtca ataatgacgt atgttcccat agtaacgcca atagggactt
      361 tccattgacg tcaatgggtg gagtatttac ggtaaactgc ccacttggca gtacatcaag
      421 tgtatcatat gccaagtccg ccccctattg acgtcaatga cggtaaatgg cccgcctggc
      481 attatgccca gtacatgacc ttacgggact ttcctacttg gcagtacatc tacgtattag
      541 tcatcgctat taccatggtg atgcggtttt ggcagtacac caatgggcgt ggatagcggt
      601 ttgactcacg gggatttcca agtctccacc ccattgacgt caatgggagt ttgttttggc
      661 accaaaatca acgggacttt ccaaaatgtc gtaataaccc cgccccgttg acgcaaatgg
      721 gcggtaggcg tgtacggtgg gaggtctata taagcagagc tcgtttagtg aaccgtcaga
      781 attcagatct ggtaccacgc gtatcgataa gcttgcatgc ctgcaggtcg actctagaac
      841 tagtggatcc gttgtgatgc gtatccccgt agatgccagc acgagccgcc gcttcacgcc
      901 gccttccacc gcgctgagcc caggcaagat gagcgaggcg ttgccgctgg gcgccccgga
      961 cgccggcgct gccctggccg gcaagctgag gagcggcgac cgcagcatgg tggaggtgct
     1021 ggccgaccac ccgggcgagc tggtgcgcac cgacagcccc aacttcctct gctccgtgct
     1081 gcctacgcac tggcgctgca acaagaccct gcccatcgct ttcaaggtgg tggccctagg
     1141 ggatgttcca gatggcactc tggtcactgt gatggctggc aatgatgaaa actactcggc
     1201 tgagctgaga aatgctaccg cagccatgaa gaaccaggtt gcaagattta atgacctcag
     1261 gtttgtcggt cgaagtggaa gagggaaaag cttcactctg accatcactg tcttcacaaa
     1321 cccaccgcaa gtcgccacct accacagagc catcaaaatc acagtggatg ggccccgaga
     1381 acctcgaaat cgtactgaga agcactccac aatgccagac tcacctgtgg atgtgaagac
     1441 gcaatctagg ctgactcctc caacaatgcc acctccccca actactcaag gagctccaag
     1501 aaccagttca tttacaccga caacgttaac taatggcacg agccattctc ctacagcctt
     1561 gaatggcgcc ccctcaccac ccaatggctt cagcaatggg ccttcctctt cttcctcctc
     1621 ctctctggct aatcaacagc tgcccccagc ctgtggtgcc aggcaactca gcaagctgaa
     1681 aaggttcctt actaccctgc agcagtttgg caatgacatt tcacccgaga taggagaaag
     1741 agttcgcacc ctcgttctgg gactagtgaa ctccactttg acaattgaag aatttcattc
     1801 caaactgcaa gaagctacta acttcccact gagacctttt gtcatcccat ttttgaaggc
     1861 caacttgccc ctgctgcagc gtgagctcct ccactgcgca agactggcca aacagaaccc
     1921 tgcccagtac ctcgcccagc atgaacagct gcttctggat gccagcacca cctcacctgt
     1981 tgactcctca gagctgcttc tcgatgtgaa cgaaaacggg aagaggcgaa ctccagacag
     2041 aaccaaagaa aatggctttg acagagagcc tttgcactca gaacatccaa gcaagcgacc
     2101 atgcactatt agcccaggcc agcggtacag tccaaataac ggcttatcct accagcccaa
     2161 tggcctgcct caccctaccc cacctccacc tcagcattac cgtttggatg atatggccat
     2221 tgcccaccac tacagggact cctatcgaca ccccagccac agggacctca gggacagaaa
     2281 cagacctatg gggttgcatg gcacacgtca agaagaaatg attgatcaca gactaacaga
     2341 cagagaatgg gcagaagagt ggaaacatct tgaccatctg ttaaactgca taatggacat
     2401 ggtagaaaaa acaaggcgat ctctcaccgt actaaggcgg tgtcaagaag cagaccggga
     2461 agaattgaat tactggatcc ggcggtacag tgacgccgag gacttaaaaa aaggtggcgg
     2521 cagtagcagc agccactcta ggcagcagag tcccgtcaac ccagacccag ttgcactaga
     2581 cgcgcatcgg gaattccttc acaggcctgc gtctggatac gtgccagagg agatctggaa
     2641 gaaagctgag gaggccgtca atgaggtgaa gcgccaggcg atgacggagc tgcagaaggc
     2701 cgtgtctgag gcggagcgga aagcccacga catgatcaca acagagaggg ccaagatgga
     2761 gcgcacggtc gccgaggcca aacggcaggc ggcggaggac gcactggcag ttatcaatca
     2821 gcaggaggat tcaagcgaga gttgctggaa ttgtggccgt aaagcgagtg aaacctgcag
     2881 tggctgtaac acagcccgat actgtggctc attttgccag cacaaagact gggagaagca
     2941 ccatcacatc tgtggacaga ccctgcaggc ccagcagcag ggagacacac ctgcagtcag
     3001 ctcctctgtc acgcccaaca gcggggctgg gagcccgatg gacacaccac cagcagccac
     3061 tccgaggtca accaccccgg gaaccccttc caccatagag acaacccctc gctctcgact
     3121 ctagaggatc ccgggtggca tccctgtgac ccctccccag tgcctctcct ggccctggaa
     3181 gttgccactc cagtgcccac cagccttgtc ctaataaaat taagttgcat cattttgtct
     3241 gactaggtgt ccttctataa tattatgggg tggagggggg tggtatggag caaggggcaa
     3301 gttgggaaga caacctgtag ggcctgcggg gtctattggg aaccaagctg gagtgcagtg
     3361 gcacaatctt ggctcactgc aatctccgcc tcctgggttc aagcgattct cctgcctcag
     3421 cctcccgagt tgttgggatt ccaggcatgc atgaccaggc tcagctaatt tttgtttttt
     3481 tggtagagac ggggtttcac catattggcc aggctggtct ccaactccta atctcaggtg
     3541 atctacccac cttggcctcc caaattgctg ggattacagg cgtgaaccac tgctcccttc
     3601 cctgtccttc tgattttaaa ataactatac cagcaggagg acgtccagac acagcatagg
     3661 ctacctggcc atgcccaacc ggtgggacat ttgagttgct tgcttggcac tgtcctctca
     3721 tgcgttgggt ccactcagta gatgcctgtt gaattgggta cgcggccagc ttggctgtgg
     3781 aatgtgtgtc agttagggtg tggaaagtcc ccaggctccc cagcaggcag aagtatgcaa
     3841 agcatgcatc tcaattagtc agcaaccagg tgtggaaagt ccccaggctc cccagcaggc
     3901 agaagtatgc aaagcatgca tctcaattag tcagcaacca tagtcccgcc cctaactccg
     3961 cccatcccgc ccctaactcc gcccagttcc gcccattctc cgccccatgg ctgactaatt
     4021 ttttttattt atgcagaggc cgaggccgcc tcggcctctg agctattcca gaagtagtga
     4081 ggaggctttt ttggaggcct aggcttttgc aaaaagctcc tcgaggaact gaaaaaccag
     4141 aaagttaatt ccctatagtg agtcgtatta aattcgtaat catgtcatag ctgtttcctg
     4201 tgtgaaattg ttatccgctc acaattccac acaacatacg agccggaagc ataaagtgta
     4261 aagcctgggg tgcctaatga gtgagctaac tcacattaat tgcgttgcgc tcactgcccg
     4321 ctttccagtc gggaaacctg tcgtgccagc tgcattaatg aatcggccaa cgcgcgggga
     4381 gaggcggttt gcgtattggg cgctcttccg cttcctcgct cactgactcg ctgcgctcgg
     4441 tcgttcggct gcggcgagcg gtatcagctc actcaaaggc ggtaatacgg ttatccacag
     4501 aatcagggga taacgcagga aagaacatgt gagcaaaagg ccagcaaaag gccaggaacc
     4561 gtaaaaaggc cgcgttgctg gcgtttttcc ataggctccg cccccctgac gagcatcaca
     4621 aaaatcgacg ctcaagtcag aggtggcgaa acccgacagg actataaaga taccaggcgt
     4681 ttccccctgg aagctccctc gtgcgctctc ctgttccgac cctgccgctt accggatacc
     4741 tgtccgcctt tctcccttcg ggaagcgtgg cgctttctca tagctcacgc tgtaggtatc
     4801 tcagttcggt gtaggtcgtt cgctccaagc tgggctgtgt gcacgaaccc cccgttcagc
     4861 ccgaccgctg cgccttatcc ggtaactatc gtcttgagtc caacccggta agacacgact
     4921 tatcgccact ggcagcagcc actggtaaca ggattagcag agcgaggtat gtaggcggtg
     4981 ctacagagtt cttgaagtgg tggcctaact acggctacac tagaagaaca gtatttggta
     5041 tctgcgctct gctgaagcca gttaccttcg gaaaaagagt tggtagctct tgatccggca
     5101 aacaaaccac cgctggtagc ggtggttttt ttgtttgcaa gcagcagatt acgcgcagaa
     5161 aaaaaggatc tcaagaagat cctttgatct tttctacggg gtctgacgct cagtggaacg
     5221 aaaactcacg ttaagggatt ttggtcatga gattatcaaa aaggatcttc acctagatcc
     5281 ttttaaatta aaaatgaagt tttaaatcaa tctaaagtat atatgagtaa acttggtctg
     5341 acagttacca atgcttaatc agtgaggcac ctatctcagc gatctgtcta tttcgttcat
     5401 ccatagttgc ctgactcccc gtcgtgtaga taactacgat acgggagggc ttaccatctg
     5461 gccccagtgc tgcaatgata ccgcgagacc cacgctcacc ggctccagat ttatcagcaa
     5521 taaaccagcc agccggaagg gccgagcgca gaagtggtcc tgcaacttta tccgcctcca
     5581 tccagtctat taattgttgc cgggaagcta gagtaagtag ttcgccagtt aatagtttgc
     5641 gcaacgttgt tgccattgct acaggcatcg tggtgtcacg ctcgtcgttt ggtatggctt
     5701 cattcagctc cggttcccaa cgatcaaggc gagttacatg atcccccatg ttgtgcaaaa
     5761 aagcggttag ctccttcggt cctccgatcg ttgtcagaag taagttggcc gcagtgttat
     5821 cactcatggt tatggcagca ctgcataatt ctcttactgt catgccatcc gtaagatgct
     5881 tttctgtgac tggtgagtac tcaaccaagt cattctgaga atagtgtatg cggcgaccga
     5941 gttgctcttg cccggcgtca atacgggata ataccgcgcc acatagcaga actttaaaag
     6001 tgctcatcat tggaaaacgt tcttcggggc gaaaactctc aaggatctta ccgctgttga
     6061 gatccagttc gatgtaaccc actcgtgcac ccaactgatc ttcagcatct tttactttca
     6121 ccagcgtttc tgggtgagca aaaacaggaa ggcaaaatgc cgcaaaaaag ggaataaggg
     6181 cgacacggaa atgttgaata ctcatactct tcctttttca atattattga agcatttatc
     6241 agggttattg tctcatgagc ggatacatat ttgaatgtat ttagaaaaat aaacaaatag
     6301 gggttccgcg cacatttccc cgaaaagtgc cacctgnnnn nnnnnnnnnn nnnnnnnnnn
     6361 nnnnnnnnnn nnnnnnnnnn nnnnnnnnnn nnnnnnnnnn nnnnnnnnnn nnnnnnnnnn
     6421 nnnnnnnnnn nnnnnnnnnn nnnnnnnnnn nnnnnnnnnn cnnnnnnnnn nnnnnnnnnn
     6481 nnnnnnnnnn nnnnnnnnnn nnnnnnnnnn nnnnnnnnnn nnnnnnnnnn nnnnnnnnnn
     6541 nnnnnnnnnn nnannnnnnn nnnnnnnnnn nnnnnnnnnn nnnnnnnnnn nnnnnnnnnn
     6601 nncctttgac gttggagtcc acgttcttta atagtggact cttgttccaa actggaacaa
     6661 cactcaaccc tatctcggtc tattcttttg atttataagg gattttgccg atttcggcct
     6721 attggttaaa aaatgagctg atttaacaaa aatttaacgc gaattttaac aaaatattaa
     6781 cgcttacaat ttccattcgc cattcaggct gcgcaactgt tgggaagggc gatcggtgcg
     6841 ggcctcttcg ctattacgcc agctggcgaa agggggatgt gctgcaaggc gattaagttg
     6901 ggtaacgcca gggttttccc agtcacgacg tt
//
