>Addgene plasmid #12428 | pCMV-AML1-ETO | addgene partial sequence | sequence record 19828 | CMV-F 5'-CGCAAATGGGCGGTAGGCGTG-3'
GCAGAGCTCGTTTAGTGACCGTCAGAATTCAGATCTGGTACCACGCGTATCGATAAGCTTGCATGCCTGC
AGGTCGACTCTAGAACTAGTGGATCCGTTGTGATGCGTATCCCCGTAGATGCCAGCACGAGCCGCCGCTT
CACGCCGCCTTCCACCGCGCTGAGCCCAGGCAAGATGAGCGAGGCGTTGCCGCTGGGCGCCCCGGACGCC
GGCGCTGCCCTGGCCGGCAAGCTGAGGAGCGGCGACCGCAGCATGGTGGAGGTGCTGGCCGACCACCCGG
GCGAGCTGGTGCGCACCGACAGCCCCAACTTCCTCTGCTCCGTGCTGCCTACGCACTGGCGCTGCAACAA
GACCCTGCCCATCGCTTTCAAGGTGGTGGCCCTAGGGGATGTTCCAGATGGCACTCTGGTCACTGTGATG
GCTGGCAATGATGAAAACTACTCGGCTGAGCTGAGAAATGCTACCGCAGCCATGAAGAACCAGGTTGCAA
GATTTAATGACCTCAGGTTTGTCGGTCGAAGTGGAAGAGGGAAAAGCTTCACTCTGACCATCACTGTCTT
CACAAACCCACCGCAAGTCGCCACCTACCACAGAGCCATCAAAATCACAGTGGATGGGCCCCGAGAACCT
CGAAATCGTACTGAGAAGCACTCCACAATGCCAGACTCACCTGTGGATGTGAAGACGCAATCTAGGCTGA
CTCCTCCAACAATGCCACCTCCCCCAACTA
